Addgene plasmid #162764: pGEM-sgIGR_dual-MTS-3x-Set I
Purpose: Separately expressing 3 unique sgIGR_dual-MTS (SetI)
Depositing lab: Antony K Chen. Depositing organization: Peking University. Publication: CRISPR/dual-FRET molecular beacon for sensitive live-cell imaging of non-repetitive genomic loci. Mao S, Ying Y, Wu X, Krueger CJ, Chen AK. Nucleic Acids Res. 2019 Nov 18;47(20):e131. doi: 10.1093/nar/gkz752. PubMed 31504824.
Backbone
  Vector backbone: pGEM-11zf(+)
  Vector type: Mammalian Expression
Growth in bacteria
  Bacterial resistance: Ampicillin, 100 μg/mL
  Growth temperature: 30°C
  Growth strain: NEB Stable
  Copy number: High Copy
Gene/Insert
  Gene/Insert name: sgIGR_dual-MTS_1; sgIGR_dual-MTS_2; sgIGR_dual-MTS_3
  gRNA/shRNA sequence: Unspecified
  Species: H. sapiens (human)
  Promoter: U6
  Cloning method: Restriction Enzyme; 5′ cloning site unknown (unknown if destroyed); 3′ cloning site unknown (unknown if destroyed)
  Sequencing primers: 5′ M13F; 3′ SP6
Terms and licenses: Academic/Nonprofit Terms; Industry Terms: Not Available to Industry
How to cite: pGEM-sgIGR_dual-MTS-3x-Set I was a gift from Antony K Chen (Addgene plasmid # 162764 ; http://n2t.net/addgene:162764 ; RRID:Addgene_162764)
