[The description below was written by a language model from this plasmid's Addgene catalogue record and pLannotate feature annotations shown in this document.]
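Description:
pGEM-sgIGR_dual-MTS-3x-Set I is a roughly 5 kb plasmid built on the pGEM-11zf(+) cloning backbone and catalogued as a mammalian expression vector. It delivers three different single-guide RNAs to human cells from one plasmid. It is propagated in E. coli through a high-copy ColE1/pUC-type origin and selected with ampicillin via the β-lactamase gene. The backbone also contributes an f1 phage origin, flanking T7 and SP6 phage promoters, and remnants of the lacZα/lac promoter region. Small fragments annotated as lacI, rop and bom are backbone remnants rather than functional units. There is no mammalian selection marker or Cas9 coding sequence in the feature table, so a Cas9 protein would have to be supplied separately.

The payload is three tandem, same-orientation cassettes, each with its own human U6 RNA polymerase III promoter driving one guide (sgIGR_dual-MTS_1, _2 and _3), so the guides are transcribed as separate RNAs. In each cassette the S. pyogenes Cas9 scaffold is annotated only as two separated fragments. This fits a scaffold interrupted by extra inserted sequence, presumably the "dual-MTS" element of the name, although the record does not define that term or give the spacer sequences. A short lac operator match follows each cassette and is probably carried-over cloning sequence.

According to the associated publication title, the construct belongs to a CRISPR/dual-FRET molecular beacon system for sensitive live-cell imaging of non-repetitive genomic loci. The stated purpose is the separate expression of three unique guides forming "Set I", apparently directed at a human locus called IGR, whose identity the record does not spell out.
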