Features (pLannotate 1.2.2; 25 found; start..end, strand, type, name):
     68..308     +  promoter       U6 promoter: RNA polymerase III promoter for human U6 snRNA
    347..391     +  misc_RNA       tracrRNA (fragment): trans-activating CRISPR RNA for the Streptococcus pyogenes CRISPR/Cas9 system
    484..502     +  misc_RNA       gRNA scaffold (fragment): guide RNA scaffold for the Streptococcus pyogenes CRISPR/Cas9 system
    596..612     -  protein_bind   lac operator: The lac repressor binds to the lac operator to inhibit transcription in E. coli. This inhibition can be relieved by adding lactose or isopropyl-β-D-thiogalactopyranoside (IPTG). lac repressor encoded by lacI
    646..886     +  promoter       U6 promoter: RNA polymerase III promoter for human U6 snRNA
    926..970     +  misc_RNA       tracrRNA (fragment): trans-activating CRISPR RNA for the Streptococcus pyogenes CRISPR/Cas9 system
   1063..1081    +  misc_RNA       gRNA scaffold (fragment): guide RNA scaffold for the Streptococcus pyogenes CRISPR/Cas9 system
   1175..1191    -  protein_bind   lac operator: The lac repressor binds to the lac operator to inhibit transcription in E. coli. This inhibition can be relieved by adding lactose or isopropyl-β-D-thiogalactopyranoside (IPTG). lac repressor encoded by lacI
   1225..1465    +  promoter       U6 promoter: RNA polymerase III promoter for human U6 snRNA
   1511..1555    +  misc_RNA       tracrRNA (fragment): trans-activating CRISPR RNA for the Streptococcus pyogenes CRISPR/Cas9 system
   1648..1666    +  misc_RNA       gRNA scaffold (fragment): guide RNA scaffold for the Streptococcus pyogenes CRISPR/Cas9 system
   1760..1776    -  protein_bind   lac operator: The lac repressor binds to the lac operator to inhibit transcription in E. coli. This inhibition can be relieved by adding lactose or isopropyl-β-D-thiogalactopyranoside (IPTG). lac repressor encoded by lacI
   1828..1846    -  promoter       SP6 promoter: promoter for bacteriophage SP6 RNA polymerase
   1888..1904    -  protein_bind   lac operator: The lac repressor binds to the lac operator to inhibit transcription in E. coli. This inhibition can be relieved by adding lactose or isopropyl-β-D-thiogalactopyranoside (IPTG). lac repressor encoded by lacI
   1912..1942    -  promoter       lac promoter: promoter for the E. coli lac operon
   1957..1978    -  protein_bind   CAP binding site: CAP binding activates transcription in the presence of cAMP. E. coli catabolite activator protein
   1991..2083    -  CDS            lacI (fragment): lac repressor; lacI; The lac repressor binds to the lac operator to inhibit transcription in E. coli. This inhibition can be relieved by adding lactose or isopropyl-β-D-thiogalactopyranoside (IPTG).
   2266..2854    -  rep_origin     ori: high-copy-number ColE1/pMB1/pBR322/pUC origin of replication
   3025..3885    -  CDS            AmpR: β-lactamase; bla; confers resistance to ampicillin, carbenicillin, and related antibiotics
   3886..3990    -  promoter       AmpR promoter: bla
   4085..4120    +  CDS            rop (fragment): Rop protein, which maintains plasmids at low copy number; rop
   4222..4321    +  misc_feature   bom (fragment): basis of mobility region from pBR322
   4349..4777    -  rep_origin     f1 ori (sequence partly withheld): f1 bacteriophage origin of replication; arrow indicates direction of (+) strand synthesis
   4781..4938    -  CDS            lacZα (fragment): LacZα fragment of β-galactosidase; lacZ fragment
   4941..2       +  promoter       T7 promoter (across the origin): promoter for bacteriophage T7 RNA polymerase
>Addgene plasmid #162764 | pGEM-sgIGR_dual-MTS-3x-Set I | addgene full sequence | sequence record 320841 | Addgene NGS Result
GGGCGAATTGGCCAAGTCGGCCGAGCTCGAATTCGTCGACAATGCGTCGAGATCCAATTAGTTATTAGAG
GGCCTATTTCCCATGATTCCTTCATATTTGCATATACGATACAAGGCTGTTAGAGAGATAATTGGAATTA
ATTTGACTGTAAACACAAAGATATTAGTACAAAATACGTGACGTAGAAAGTAATAATTTCTTGGGTAGTT
TGCAGTTTTAAAATTATGTTTTAAAATGGACTATCATATGCTTACCGTAACTTGAAAGTATTTCGATTTC
TTGGCTTTATATATCTTGTGGAAAGGACGAAACACCGCGCTCCATGTAGTTTGAGAGCTATGCTGGAAAC
AGCATAGCAAGTTCAAATAAGGCTAGTCCGTTATCAACTTGGCCCCGGAGCAGAACGACAGGAGTTGTGT
TTGTGGACGAAGCAAGCTCAGTCACGACATCACTTACGCTAGCCTGCAGTCTGCTCCGGGGCCAGTGGCA
CCGAGTCGGTGCTTTTTTTATTGGATCGGATGCCGGGACCGACGAGTGCAGAGGCGTGCAAGCGAGCTTG
GCGTAATCATGGTCATAGCTGTTTCCTGTGTGAAATTGTTATCCGCTCACAACTCGACAATGCGTCGAGA
TCCAATTAGTTATTAGAGGGCCTATTTCCCATGATTCCTTCATATTTGCATATACGATACAAGGCTGTTA
GAGAGATAATTGGAATTAATTTGACTGTAAACACAAAGATATTAGTACAAAATACGTGACGTAGAAAGTA
ATAATTTCTTGGGTAGTTTGCAGTTTTAAAATTATGTTTTAAAATGGACTATCATATGCTTACCGTAACT
TGAAAGTATTTCGATTTCTTGGCTTTATATATCTTGTGGAAAGGACGAAACACCGTGGACACCGTTGGTT
TGAGAGCTATGCTGGAAACAGCATAGCAAGTTCAAATAAGGCTAGTCCGTTATCAACTTGGCCCCGGAGC
AGAACGACAGGAGTTGTGTTTGTGGACGAAGCAAGCTCAGTCACGACATCACTTACGCTAGCCTGCAGTC
TGCTCCGGGGCCAGTGGCACCGAGTCGGTGCTTTTTTTATTGGATCGGATGCCGGGACCGACGAGTGCAG
AGGCGTGCAAGCGAGCTTGGCGTAATCATGGTCATAGCTGTTTCCTGTGTGAAATTGTTATCCGCTCACA
ACTCGACAATGCGTCGAGATCCAATTAGTTATTAGAGGGCCTATTTCCCATGATTCCTTCATATTTGCAT
ATACGATACAAGGCTGTTAGAGAGATAATTGGAATTAATTTGACTGTAAACACAAAGATATTAGTACAAA
ATACGTGACGTAGAAAGTAATAATTTCTTGGGTAGTTTGCAGTTTTAAAATTATGTTTTAAAATGGACTA
TCATATGCTTACCGTAACTTGAAAGTATTTCGATTTCTTGGCTTTATATATCTTGTGGAAAGGACGAAAC
ACCGTCTCTCGACTGTTGCGTTGTTTGAGAGCTATGCTGGAAACAGCATAGCAAGTTCAAATAAGGCTAG
TCCGTTATCAACTTGGCCCCGGAGCAGAACGACAGGAGTTGTGTTTGTGGACGAAGCAAGCTCAGTCACG
ACATCACTTACGCTAGCCTGCAGTCTGCTCCGGGGCCAGTGGCACCGAGTCGGTGCTTTTTTTATTGGAT
CGGATGCCGGGACCGACGAGTGCAGAGGCGTGCAAGCGAGCTTGGCGTAATCATGGTCATAGCTGTTTCC
TGTGTGAAATTGTTATCCGCTCACAACTCGAGGGATCCGGGCCCTCTAGATGCGGCCGCATGCATAAGCT
TGAGTATTCTATAGTGTCACCTAAATAGCTTGGCGTAATCATGGTCATAGCTGTTTCCTGTGTGAAATTG
TTATCCGCTCACAATTCCACACAACATACGAGCCGGAAGCATAAAGTGTAAAGCCTGGGGTGCCTAATGA
GTGAGCTAACTCACATTAATTGCGTTGCGCTCACTGCCCGCTTTCCAGTCGGGAAACCTGTCGTGCCAGC
TGCATTAATGAATCGGCCAACGCGCGGGGAGAGGCGGTTTGCGTATTGGGCGCTCTTCCGCTTCCTCGCT
CACTGACTCGCTGCGCTCGGTCGTTCGGCTGCGGCGAGCGGTATCAGCTCACTCAAAGGCGGTAATACGG
TTATCCACAGAATCAGGGGATAACGCAGGAAAGAACATGTGAGCAAAAGGCCAGCAAAAGGCCAGGAACC
GTAAAAAGGCCGCGTTGCTGGCGTTTTTCCATAGGCTCCGCCCCCCTGACGAGCATCACAAAAATCGACG
CTCAAGTCAGAGGTGGCGAAACCCGACAGGACTATAAAGATACCAGGCGTTTCCCCCTGGAAGCTCCCTC
GTGCGCTCTCCTGTTCCGACCCTGCCGCTTACCGGATACCTGTCCGCCTTTCTCCCTTCGGGAAGCGTGG
CGCTTTCTCATAGCTCACGCTGTAGGTATCTCAGTTCGGTGTAGGTCGTTCGCTCCAAGCTGGGCTGTGT
GCACGAACCCCCCGTTCAGCCCGACCGCTGCGCCTTATCCGGTAACTATCGTCTTGAGTCCAACCCGGTA
AGACACGACTTATCGCCACTGGCAGCAGCCACTGGTAACAGGATTAGCAGAGCGAGGTATGTAGGCGGTG
CTACAGAGTTCTTGAAGTGGTGGCCTAACTACGGCTACACTAGAAGAACAGTATTTGGTATCTGCGCTCT
GCTGAAGCCAGTTACCTTCGGAAAAAGAGTTGGTAGCTCTTGATCCGGCAAACAAACCACCGCTGGTAGC
GGTGGTTTTTTTGTTTGCAAGCAGCAGATTACGCGCAGAAAAAAAGGATCTCAAGAAGATCCTTTGATCT
TTTCTACGGGGTCTGACGCTCAGTGGAACGAAAACTCACGTTAAGGGATTTTGGTCATGAGATTATCAAA
AAGGATCTTCACCTAGATCCTTTTAAATTAAAAATGAAGTTTTAAATCAATCTAAAGTATATATGAGTAA
ACTTGGTCTGACAGTTACCAATGCTTAATCAGTGAGGCACCTATCTCAGCGATCTGTCTATTTCGTTCAT
CCATAGTTGCCTGACTCCCCGTCGTGTAGATAACTACGATACGGGAGGGCTTACCATCTGGCCCCAGTGC
TGCAATGATACCGCGAGACCCACGCTCACCGGCTCCAGATTTATCAGCAATAAACCAGCCAGCCGGAAGG
GCCGAGCGCAGAAGTGGTCCTGCAACTTTATCCGCCTCCATCCAGTCTATTAATTGTTGCCGGGAAGCTA
GAGTAAGTAGTTCGCCAGTTAATAGTTTGCGCAACGTTGTTGCCATTGCTACAGGCATCGTGGTGTCACG
CTCGTCGTTTGGTATGGCTTCATTCAGCTCCGGTTCCCAACGATCAAGGCGAGTTACATGATCCCCCATG
TTGTGCAAAAAAGCGGTTAGCTCCTTCGGTCCTCCGATCGTTGTCAGAAGTAAGTTGGCCGCAGTGTTAT
CACTCATGGTTATGGCAGCACTGCATAATTCTCTTACTGTCATGCCATCCGTAAGATGCTTTTCTGTGAC
TGGTGAGTACTCAACCAAGTCATTCTGAGAATAGTGTATGCGGCGACCGAGTTGCTCTTGCCCGGCGTCA
ATACGGGATAATACCGCGCCACATAGCAGAACTTTAAAAGTGCTCATCATTGGAAAACGTTCTTCGGGGC
GAAAACTCTCAAGGATCTTACCGCTGTTGAGATCCAGTTCGATGTAACCCACTCGTGCACCCAACTGATC
TTCAGCATCTTTTACTTTCACCAGCGTTTCTGGGTGAGCAAAAACAGGAAGGCAAAATGCCGCAAAAAAG
GGAATAAGGGCGACACGGAAATGTTGAATACTCATACTCTTCCTTTTTCAATATTATTGAAGCATTTATC
AGGGTTATTGTCTCATGAGCGGATACATATTTGAATGTATTTAGAAAAATAAACAAATAGGGGTTCCGCG
CACATTTCCCCGAAAAGTGCCACCTGACGTCTAAGAAACCATTATTATCATGACATTAACCTATAAAAAT
AGGCGTATCACGAGGCCCTTTCGTCTCGCGCGTTTCGGTGATGACGGTGAAAACCTCTGACACATGCAGC
TCCCGGAGACGGTCACAGCTTGTCTGTAAGCGGATGCCGGGAGCAGACAAGCCCGTCAGGGCGCGTCAGC
GGGTGTTGGCGGGTGTCGGGGCTGGCTTAACTATGCGGCATCAGAGCAGATTGTACTGAGAGTGCACCAT
ATGCGGTGTGAAATACCGCACAGATGCGTAAGGAGAAAATACCGCATCAGGAAATTGTAAGCGTTAATAT
TTTGTTAAAATTCGCGTTAAATTTTTGTTAAATCAGCTCATTTTTTAACCAATAGGCCGAAATCGGCAAA
ATCCCTTATAAATCAAAAGAATAGACCGAGATAGGGT
[37 nt withheld, positions 4448-4484]
AAAGAACGTGGACTCCAACGTCAAAGG
[49 nt withheld, positions 4512-4560]
T
[91 nt withheld, positions 4562-4652]
G
[124 nt withheld, positions 4654-4777]
CCATTCGCCATTCAGGCTGCGCAACTGTTGGGAAGGGCGATCGGTGCGGGCCTCTTCGCTATTACGCCAG
CTGGCGAAAGGGGGATGTGCTGCAAGGCGATTAAGTTGGGTAACGCCAGGGTTTTCCCAGTCACGACGTT
GTAAAACGACGGCCAGTGAATTGTAATACGACTCACTATA
